>Addgene plasmid #145464 | pGBW-m4046573 | depositor full sequence | sequence record 287641 | Full Sequence
GCGGCCGCCCCACACACCATAGCTTCAAAATGTTTCTACTCCTTTTTTACTCTTCCAGATTTTCTCGGAC
TCCGCGCATCGCCGTACCACTTCAAAACACCCAAGCACAGCATACTAAATTTCCCCTCTTTCTTCCTCTA
GGGTGTCGTTAATTACCCGTACTAAAGGTTTGGAAAAGAAAAAAGAGACCGCCTCGTTTCTTTTTCTTCG
TCGAAAAAGGCAATAAAAATTTTTATCACGTTTCTTTTTCTTGAAAATTTTTTTTTTTGATTTTTTTCTC
TTTCGATGACCTCCCATTGATATTTAAGTTAATAAACGGTCTTCAATTTCTCAAGTTTCAGTTTCATTTT
TCTTGTTCTATTACAACTTTTTTTACTTCTTGCTCATTAGAAAGAAAGCATAGCAATCTAATCTAAGTTT
TAATTACAAAATGGGCTATATAAACGTTTTCGCTTTTCCGTTTACGATATATAGTCTACTCTTGTGCAGA
ATGAATTCTCGTAACTACATAGCACAAGTAGATGTAGTTAACTTTAATCTCACACTCGTGCCGAGAGGTT
CTTGGAGCCATCCGCAGTTTGAAAAATAAACAGGCCCCTTTTCCTTTGTCGATATCATGTAATTAGTTAT
GTCACGCTTACATTCACGCCCTCCTCCCACATCCGCTCTAACCGAAAAGGAAGGAGTTAGACAACCTGAA
GTCTAGGTCCCTATTTATTTTTTTTAATAGTTATGTTAGTATTAAGAACGTTATTTATATTTCAAATTTT
TCTTTTTTTTCTGTACAAAGCGGCCGCCGAACCACTAGTGCACTGCAGTACACGGTTTCCTTGAAATTTT
TTTGATTCGGTAATCTCCGAACAGAAGGAAGAACGAAGGAAGGAGCACAGACTTAGATTGGTATATATAC
GCATATGTAGTGTTGAAGAAACATGAAATTGCCCAGTATTCTTAACCCAACTGCACAGAACAAAAACGTG
CAGGAAACGAAGATAAATCATGTCGAAAGCTACATATAAGGAACGTGCTGCTACTCATCCTAGTCCTGTT
GCTGCCAAGCTATTTAATATCATGCACGAAAAGCAAACAAACTTGTGTGCTTCATTGGATGTTCGTACCA
CCAAGGAATTACTGGAGTTAGTTGAAGCATTAGGTCCCAAAATTTGTTTACTAAAAACACATGTGGATAT
CTTGACTGATTTTTCCATGGAGGGCACAGTTAAGCCGCTAAAGGCATTATCCGCCAAGTACAATTTTTTA
CTCTTCGAGGACAGAAAATTTGCTGACATTGGTAATACAGTCAAATTGCAGTACTCTGCGGGTGTATACA
GAATAGCAGAATGGGCAGACATTACGAATGCACACGGTGTGGTGGGCCCAGGTATTGTTAGCGGTTTGAA
GCAGGCGGCAGAAGAAGTAACAAAGGAACCTAGAGGCCTTTTGATGTTAGCAGAATTGTCATGCAAGGGC
TCCCTATCTACTGGAGAATATACTAAGGGTACTGTTGACATTGCGAAGAGCGACAAAGATTTTGTTATCG
GCTTTATTGCTCAAAGAGACATGGGTGGAAGAGATGAAGGTTACGATTGGTTGATTATGACACCCGGTGT
GGGTTTAGATGACAAGGGAGATGCATTGGGTCAACAGTATAGAACCGTGGATGATGTGGTTTCTACAGGA
TCTGACATTATTATTGTTGGAAGAGGACTATTTGCAAAGGGAAGGGATGCTAAGGTAGAGGGTGAACGTT
ACAGAAAAGCAGGCTGGGAAGCATATTTGAGAAGATGCGGCCAGCAAAACTAAAAAACTGTATTATAAGT
AAATGCATGTATACTAAACTCACAAATTAGAGCTTCAATTTAATTATATCAGTTATTACCCGAGTAACGA
AGCATCTGTGCTTCATTTTGTAGAACAAAAATGCAACGCGAGAGCGCTAATTTTTCAAACAAAGAATCTG
AGCTGCATTTTTACAGAACAGAAATGCAACGCGAAAGCGCTATTTTACCAACGAAGAATCTGTGCTTCAT
TTTTGTAAAACAAAAATGCAACGCGAGAGCGCTAATTTTTCAAACAAAGAATCTGAGCTGCATTTTTACA
GAACAGAAATGCAACGCGAGAGCGCTATTTTACCAACAAAGAATCTATACTTCTTTTTTGTTCTACAAAA
ATGCATCCCGAGAGCGCTATTTTTCTAACAAAGCATCTTAGATTACTTTTTTTCTCCTTTGTGCGCTCTA
TAATGCAGTCTCTTGATAACTTTTTGCACTGTAGGTCCGTTAAGGTTAGAAGAAGGCTACTTTGGTGTCT
ATTTTCTCTTCCATAAAAAAAGCCTGACTCCACTTCCCGCGTTTACTGATTACTAGCGAAGCTGCGGGTG
CATTTTTTCAAGATAAAGGCATCCCCGATTATATTCTATACCGATGTGGATTGCGCATACTTTGTGAACA
GAAAGTGATAGCGTTGATGATTCTTCATTGGTCAGAAAATTATGAACGGTTTCTTCTATTTTGTCTCTAT
ATACTACGTATAGGAAATGTTTACATTTTCGTATTGTTTTCGATTCACTCTATGAATAGTTCTTACTACA
ATTTTTTTGTCTAAAGAGTAATACTAGAGATAAACATAAAAAATGTAGAGGTCGAGTTTAGATGCAAGTT
CAAGGAGCGAAAGGTGGATGGGTAGGTTATATAGGGATATAGCACAGAGATATATAGCAAAGAGATACTT
TTGAGCAATGTTTGTGGAAGCGGTATTCGCAATATTTTAGTAGCTCGTTACAGTCCGGTGCGTTTTTGGT
TTTTTGAAAGTGCGTCATCAGAGCGCTTTTGGTTTTCAAAAGCGCTCTGAAGTTCCTATACTTTCTAGCT
AGAGAATAGGAACTTCCCGAGCGGCCGCGTGTTACAAGCTTGACTCCAGCGTAACTGGACTGCAATCAAC
TCACTGGCTCACCTTCACGGGTGGGCCTTTCTTCGGTAGAAAATCAAAGGATCTTCTTGAGATCCTTTTT
TTCTGCGCGTAATCTGCTGCTTGCAAACAAAAAAACCACCGCTACCAGCGGTGGTTTGTTTGCCGGATCA
AGAGCTACCAACTCTTTTTCCGAGGTAACTGGCTTCAGCAGAGCGCAGATACCAAATACTGTTCTTCTAG
TGTAGCCGTAGTTAGGCCACCACTTCAAGAACTCTGTAGCACCGCCTACATACCTCGCTCTGCTAATCCT
GTTACCAGTGGCTGCTGCCAGTGGCGATAAGTCGTGTCTTACCGGGTTGGACTCAAGACGATAGTTACCG
GATAAGGCGCAGCGGTCGGGCTGAACGGGGGGTTCGTGCACACAGCCCAGCTTGGAGCGAACGACCTACA
CCGAACTGAGATACCTACAGCGTGAGCTATGAGAAAGCGCCACGCTTCCCGAAGGGAGAAAGGCGGACAG
GTATCCGGTAAGCGGCAGGGTCGGAACAGGAGAGCGCACGAGGGAGCTTCCAGGGGTAAACGCCTGGTAT
CTTTATAGTCCTGTCGGGTTTCGCCACCTCTGACTTGAGCATCGATTTTTGTGATGCTCGTCAGGGGGGC
GGAGCCTATGGAAAAACGCCAGCAACGCAGAAAGGCCCACCCGAAGGTGAGCCAGGTGATTACATTTGGG
CCCTCATCAGAGGTTTTCACCGTCATCACCGAAACGCGCGAGGCAGCTGCGGTAAAGCTCATCAGCGTGG
TCGTGAAGCGATTCACAGATGTCTGCCTGTTCATCCGCGTCCAGCTCGTTGAGTTTCTCCAGAAGCGTTA
ATGTCTGGCTTCTGATAAAGCGGGCCATGTTAAGGGCGGTTTTTTCCTGTTTGGTCACTTACCAATGCTT
AATCAGTGAGGCACCTATCTCAGCGATCTGTCTATTTCGTTCATCCATAGTTGCCTGACTCCCCGTCGTG
TAGATAACTACGATGCGGGAGGGCTTACCATCTGGCCCCAGTGCTGCAATGATACCGCGAGACCCACGCT
CACCGGCTCCAGATTTATCAGCAATAAACCAGCCAGCCGGGAGGGCCGAGCGCAGAAGTGATCCTGCAAC
TTTATCCGCCTCCATCCAGTCTATTAATTGTTGCCGGGAAGCTAGAGTAAGTAGTTCGCCAGTTAATAGT
TTGCGCAACGTTGTTGCCATTGCTACAGGCATCGTGGTGTCACGCTCGTCGTTTGGTATGGCTTCATTCA
GCTCCGGTTCCCAACGATCAAGGCGAGTTACATGATCCCCCATGTTGTGCAAAAAAGCGGTTAGCTCCTT
CGGTCCTCCGATCGTTGCCAGAAGTAAGTTGGCCGCAGTGTTATCACTCATGGTTATGGCAGCACTGCAT
AATTCTCTTACTGTCATGCCATCCGTGAGATGCTTTTCTGTGACTGGTGAGTACTCAACCAAGTCATTCT
GAGAATAGTGTATGCGGCGACCGAGTTGCTCTTGCCCGGCGTCAATACGGGATAATACCGCGCCACATAG
CAGAACTTTAAAAGTGCTCATCATTGGAAAACGTTCTTCGGGGCGTAAACTCTCAAGGATCTTACCGCTG
TTGAGATCCAGTTCGATGTAACCCACTCGTGCACCCAACTGATCTTCAGCATCTTTTACTTTCACCAGCG
TTTCTGGGTGAGCAAAAACAGGAAGGCAAAATGCCGCAAAAAAGGGAATAAGGGCGACACGGAAATGTTG
AATACTCATTTTAGCTTCCTTAGCTCCTGAAAATCTCGATAACTCAAAAAATACGCCCGGTAGTGATCTT
ATTTCATTATGGTGAAAGTTGGAACCTCTTACGTGCCGATCAAGTCAAAAGCCTCCGGTCGGAGGCTTTT
GACTTTCTGCTATGGAGGTCAGGTATGATTTAAATGGTCAGTTAGA
Features (pLannotate 1.2.2; 13 found; start..end, strand, type, name):
     10..417     +  promoter       TEF1 promoter: S. cerevisiae TEF1; promoter for EF-1α
    475..534     +  ncRNA          Corona pk3: Accession: RF00165 - Coronavirus 3' UTR pseudoknot
    615..787     +  terminator     CYC1 terminator (fragment): S. cerevisiae CYC1; transcription terminator for CYC1
    823..999     +  promoter       URA3 promoter (fragment): S. cerevisiae URA3
   1000..1803    +  CDS            URA3: orotidine-5'-phosphate decarboxylase, required for uracil biosynthesis; S. cerevisiae URA3; yeast auxotrophic marker, counterselectable with 5-fluoroorotic acid (5-FOA)
   1886..2868    -  rep_origin     2μ ori: yeast 2μ plasmid origin of replication
   2946..2975    +  terminator     T3Te terminator: phage T3 early transcription terminator
   2997..3584    +  rep_origin     ori: high-copy-number ColE1/pMB1/pBR322/pUC origin of replication
   3596..3623    -  terminator     T7Te terminator: phage T7 early transcription terminator
   3647..3838    -  CDS            rop: Rop protein, which maintains plasmids at low copy number; rop
   3839..4699    -  CDS            AmpR: β-lactamase; bla; confers resistance to ampicillin, carbenicillin, and related antibiotics
   4700..4802    -  promoter       cat promoter: promoter of the E. coli cat gene encoding chloramphenicol acetyltransferase
   4803..4834    -  terminator     tonB terminator: bidirectional E. coli tonB-P14 transcription terminator
