[The description below was written by a language model from this plasmid's Addgene catalogue record and pLannotate feature annotations shown in this document.]
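Description:
pGBW-m4046573 is an episomal yeast expression plasmid carrying the SARS-CoV-2 ORF10 protein coding sequence, built on an AmpR / 2μ URA3 shuttle backbone. In Saccharomyces cerevisiae it replicates from the 2μ origin, which supports multicopy maintenance. It is selected by uracil prototrophy through the URA3 marker, which has its own promoter and can be counterselected with 5-FOA. In E. coli it is propagated from a ColE1/pUC-type origin under ampicillin selection. The β-lactamase gene is annotated as being driven by a cat promoter, and the bacterial module is bracketed by short insulating terminators (T3Te, T7Te, tonB). The annotation also reports a rop coding sequence next to AmpR, although the catalogue lists the plasmid as high copy.

The expression cassette places the wild-type ORF10 insert, about 110 bp and made by gene synthesis, downstream of the constitutive yeast TEF1 promoter and upstream of a CYC1 terminator fragment. The species field lists both budding yeast and the virus, but the record does not say whether the sequence was codon-optimised. According to the catalogue, the backbone adds a C-terminal thrombin-cleavable StrepII tag, which allows affinity capture on Strep-Tactin resin and later tag removal. The feature table does not annotate the ORF10 coding sequence or the tag. The only feature called between promoter and terminator is a coronavirus 3' UTR pseudoknot motif, which falls where the insert would be expected. ORF10 lies at the 3' end of the viral genome, so this call may simply reflect the insert sequence itself. The plasmid is intended for constitutive production of tagged ORF10 in yeast, for example for purification or interaction studies.
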