Addgene plasmid #145464: pGBW-m4046573
Purpose: Yeast Expression plasmid for SARS-CoV-2 ORF10 protein
Depositing lab: Ginkgo Bioworks & Benjie Chen. Depositing organization: Ginkgo Bioworks.
Backbone
  Vector backbone: AmpR; 2u URA3
  Backbone size w/o insert (bp): 4078
  Vector type: Yeast Expression
  Selectable markers: URA3
Growth in bacteria
  Bacterial resistance: Ampicillin, 100 μg/mL
  Growth temperature: 37°C
  Growth strain: DH5alpha
  Copy number: High Copy
Gene/Insert
  Gene/Insert name: SARS-CoV-2 ORF10 protein
  Species: S. cerevisiae (budding yeast); Severe acute respiratory syndrome coronavirus 2
  Insert size (bp): 110
  Mutation: wt
  Entrez Gene: ORF10 (a.k.a. GU280_gp11)
  Promoter: pTEF1
  Tag / fusion protein: Cleavable thrombin;StrepII (C terminal on backbone)
  Cloning method: Unknown
Resource information
  A portion of this plasmid was derived from a plasmid made by: GinkgoBioworks
Depositor comments: NCBI Reference Sequence: YP_009725255.1Created by gene synthesis with Not1 site.
How to cite: pGBW-m4046573 was a gift from Ginkgo Bioworks & Benjie Chen (Addgene plasmid # 145464 ; http://n2t.net/addgene:145464 ; RRID:Addgene_145464)
